Addgene plasmid #50618: pNS10
Purpose: NS module plasmid for Cermak, et al., 2011 TALEN kit
Depositing lab: Daniel Voytas. Depositing organization: University of Minnesota.
Backbone
  Vector backbone: pTC14
  Backbone manufacturer: n/a
  Backbone size w/o insert (bp): 3007
  Total vector size (bp): 3101
  Vector type: Unspecified
Growth in bacteria
  Bacterial resistance: Tetracycline, 10 μg/mL
  Growth temperature: 37°C
  Growth strain: DH5alpha
  Growth instructions: 10mg/L Tet
  Copy number: High Copy
Gene/Insert
  Gene/Insert name: NS10
  Species: Xanthamonas
  Insert size (bp): 94
  Cloning method: Restriction Enzyme; 5′ cloning site XbaI (not destroyed); 3′ cloning site XhoI (not destroyed)
  Sequencing primers: 5′ caagcctgattgggagaaaa
Terms and licenses: Academic/Nonprofit Terms; Industry Terms: Not Available to Industry
Depositor comments: Note: Restriction digests show that this pNS series of plasmids is actually about 2.5kb, not 3.1kb as the sequence-based map below suggests. All important features are present in the plasmid and the construct should function as reported despite this size discrepancy.
How to cite: pNS10 was a gift from Daniel Voytas (Addgene plasmid # 50618 ; http://n2t.net/addgene:50618 ; RRID:Addgene_50618)
