[The description below was written by a language model from this plasmid's Addgene catalogue record and pLannotate feature annotations shown in this document.]
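Description:
pNS10 is a small bacterial module plasmid from the pNS series, built on the pTC14 backbone as a component of a Golden Gate-style TALEN assembly kit. Its insert, NS10, is a 94 bp fragment of Xanthomonas origin cloned between XbaI and XhoI sites, both of which are retained. From the name and the kit context, it most likely encodes a single TAL effector repeat carrying the NS repeat-variable diresidue, formatted for position 10 in an ordered repeat array. The record itself does not spell this out, and the automated annotation does not mark the insert as a feature.

The plasmid is propagated in E. coli from a high-copy ColE1/pUC-type origin and selected with tetracycline, through a TcR efflux gene driven by its native tet promoter. The remaining annotated elements appear to be backbone remnants rather than functional parts: short fragments of lacI, a fragment of the RSF origin, a fragment of a kanamycin resistance gene, a T7 promoter, and the rrnB T1 and T2 terminators. No expression cassette for the repeat is evident, which fits a role as a donor of a DNA module that is excised and ligated with other repeat modules into array and then TALEN backbone plasmids, rather than as an expression vector.

The depositor notes that restriction digests indicate the pNS plasmids are actually about 2.5 kb, not the 3.1 kb given by the sequence-based map. The feature coordinates may therefore not fully reflect the physical plasmid, although all important features are reported to be present and functional.
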