Features (pLannotate 1.2.2; 10 found; start..end, strand, type, name):
      1..54      -  CDS            lacI (fragment): lac repressor; lacI; The lac repressor binds to the lac operator to inhibit transcription in E. coli. This inhibition can be relieved by adding lactose or isopropyl-β-D-thiogalactopyranoside (IPTG).
     56..180     -  rep_origin     RSF ori (fragment): Plasmids containing the RSF 1030 origin of replication can be propagated in E. coli cells that contain additional plasmids with compatible origins.
    196..224     +  promoter       tet promoter: E. coli promoter for tetracycline efflux protein gene
    272..1462    +  CDS            TcR: tetracycline efflux protein; tet; confers resistance to tetracycline
   1560..1634    +  CDS            KanR (fragment): aminoglycoside phosphotransferase; aphA-3; confers resistance to kanamycin
   1637..1655    -  promoter       T7 promoter: promoter for bacteriophage T7 RNA polymerase
   1950..2538    +  rep_origin     ori: high-copy-number ColE1/pMB1/pBR322/pUC origin of replication
   2721..2813    +  CDS            lacI (fragment): lac repressor; lacI; The lac repressor binds to the lac operator to inhibit transcription in E. coli. This inhibition can be relieved by adding lactose or isopropyl-β-D-thiogalactopyranoside (IPTG).
   2868..2895    -  terminator     rrnB T2 terminator: transcription terminator T2 from the E. coli rrnB gene
   3027..3070    +  terminator     rrnB T1 terminator: Escherichia coli rrnB; transcription terminator T1 from the E. coli rrnB gene
>Addgene plasmid #50618 | pNS10 | depositor full sequence | sequence record 75700 | pNS10 sequence 3101 bps
CTGCATTAATGAATCGGCCAACGCGCGGGGAGAGGCGGTTTGCGTATTGGGCGCTCTTCCGCTTCCTCGC
TCACTGACTCGCTGCGCTCGGTCGTTCGGCTGCGGCGAGCGGTATCAGCTCACTCAAAGGCGGTAATACG
GTTATCCACAGAATCAGGGGATAACGCAGGAAAGAACATGAATTAATTCTCATGTTTGACAGCTTATCAT
CGATTAGCTTTAATGCGGTAGTTTATCACAGTTAAATTGCTAACGCAGTCAGGCACCGTGTATGAAATCT
AACAATGCGCTCATCGTCATCCTCGGCACCGTCACCCTGGATGCTGTAGGCATAGGCTTGGTTATGCCGG
TACTGCCGGGCCTCTTGCGGGATATCGTCCATTCCGACAGCATCGCCAGTCACTATGGCGTGCTGCTAGC
GCTATATGCGTTGATGCAATTTCTATGCGCACCCGTTCTCGGAGCACTGTCCGACCGCTTTGGCCGCCGC
CCAGTCCTGCTCGCTTCGCTACTTGGAGCCACTATCGACTACGCGATCATGGCGACCACACCCGTCCTGT
GGATTCTCTACGCCGGACGCATCGTGGCCGGCATCACCGGCGCCACAGGTGCGGTTGCTGGCGCCTATAT
CGCCGACATCACCGATGGGGAAGATCGGGCTCGCCACTTCGGGCTCATGAGCGCTTGTTTCGGCGTGGGT
ATGGTGGCAGGCCCCGTGGCCGGGGGACTGTTGGGCGCCATCTCCTTACATGCACCATTCCTTGCGGCGG
CGGTGCTCAACGGCCTCAACCTACTACTGGGCTGCTTCCTAATGCAGGAGTCGCATAAGGGAGAGCGCCG
ACCCATGCCCTTGAGAGCCTTCAACCCAGTCAGCTCCTTCCGGTGGGCGCGGGGCATGACTATCGTCGCC
GCACTTATGACTGTCTTCTTTATCATGCAACTCGTAGGACAGGTGCCGGCAGCGCTCTGGGTCATTTTCG
GCGAGGACCGCTTTCGCTGGAGCGCGACGATGATCGGCCTGTCGCTTGCGGTATTCGGAATCTTGCACGC
CCTCGCTCAAGCCTTCGTCACTGGTCCCGCCACCAAACGTTTCGGCGAGAAGCAGGCCATTATCGCCGGC
ATGGCGGCCGACGCGCTGGGCTACGTCTTGCTGGCGTTCGCGACGCGAGGCTGGATGGCCTTCCCCATTA
TGATTCTTCTCGCTTCCGGCGGCATCGGGATGCCCGCGTTGCAGGCCATGCTGTCCAGGCAGGTAGATGA
CGACCATCAGGGACAGCTTCAAGGATCGCTCGCGGCTCTTACCAGCCTAACTTCGATCATTGGACCGCTG
ATCGTCACGGCGATTTATGCCGCCTCGGCGAGCACATGGAACGGGTTGGCATGGATTGTAGGCGCCGCCC
TATACCTTGTCTGCCTCCCCGCGTTGCGTCGCGGTGCATGGAGCCGGGCCACCTCGACCTGAATGGAAGC
CGGCGGCACCTCGCTAACGGATTCACCACTCCAAGAATTGGAGCCAATCAATTCTTGCGGAGAACTGTGA
ATGCGCAAACCAACCCTTGATCGGGGAAGAACAGTATGTCGAGCTATTTTTTGACTTACTGGGGATCAAG
CCTGATTGGGAGAAAATAAAATATCCCCTATAGTGAGTCGTATTACATGGTCATAGCTGTTTCCTGGCAG
CTCTGGCCCGTGTCTCAAAATCTCTGATGTTACATTGCACAAGATAAAAATATATCATCATGCCTCCTCT
AGAGGTCTCCGCTCGAAACGGTGCAGCGGCTGTTGCCGGTGCTGTGCCAGGACCATGGCCTGACCCCGGA
CCAAGTGGTGGCTATCGCCAGCAACAGCGGCGGGAGACCCTCGAGCCACCCATGACCAAAATCCCTTAAC
GTGAGTTACGCGTCGTTCCACTGAGCGTCAGACCCCGTAGAAAAGATCAAAGGATCTTCTTGAGATCCTT
TTTTTCTGCGCGTAATCTGCTGCTTGCAAACAAAAAAACCACCGCTACCAGCGGTGGTTTGTTTGCCGGA
TCAAGAGCTACCAACTCTTTTTCCGAAGGTAACTGGCTTCAGCAGAGCGCAGATACCAAATACTGTTCTT
CTAGTGTAGCCGTAGTTAGGCCACCACTTCAAGAACTCTGTAGCACCGCCTACATACCTCGCTCTGCTAA
TCCTGTTACCAGTGGCTGCTGCCAGTGGCGATAAGTCGTGTCTTACCGGGTTGGACTCAAGACGATAGTT
ACCGGATAAGGCGCAGCGGTCGGGCTGAACGGGGGGTTCGTGCACACAGCCCAGCTTGGAGCGAACGACC
TACACCGAACTGAGATACCTACAGCGTGAGCTATGAGAAAGCGCCACGCTTCCCGAAGGGAGAAAGGCGG
ACAGGTATCCGGTAAGCGGCAGGGTCGGAACAGGAGAGCGCACGAGGGAGCTTCCAGGGGGAAACGCCTG
GTATCTTTATAGTCCTGTCGGGTTTCGCCACCTCTGACTTGAGCGTCGATTTTTGTGATGCTCGTCAGGG
GGGCGGAGCCTATGGAAAAACGCCAGCAACGCGGCCTTTTTACGGTTCCTGGCCTTTTGCTGGCCTTTTG
CTCACATGTTCTTTCCTGCGTTATCCCCTGATTCTGTGGATAACCGTATTACCGCCTTTGAGTGAGCTGA
TACCGCTCGCCGCAGCCGAACGACCGAGCGCAGCGAGTCAGTGAGCGAGGAAGCGGAAGAGCGCCCAATA
CGCAAACCGCCTCTCCCCGCGCGTTGGCCGATTCATTAATGCAGCTGGCACGACAGGTTTCCCGACTGGA
AAGCGGGCAGTGAGCGCAACGCAATTAATACGCGTACCGCTAGCCAGGAAGAGTTTGTAGAAACGCAAAA
AGGCCATCCGTCAGGATGGCCTTCTGCTTAGTTTGATGCCTGGCAGTTTATGGCGGGCGTCCTGCCCGCC
ACCCTCCGGGCCGTTGCTTCACAACGTTCAAATCCGCTCCCGGCGGATTTGTCCTACTCAGGAGAGCGTT
CACCGACAAACAACAGATAAAACGAAAGGCCCAGTCTTCCGACTGAGCCTTTCGTTTTATTTGATGCCTG
GCAGTTCCCTACTCTCGCGTT
