>Addgene plasmid #50618 | pNS10 | addgene partial sequence | sequence record 78843 | pTC14_F2 5'-caagcctgattgggagaaaa-3'
TGGTCATAGCTGTTTCCTGGCAGCTCTGGCCCGTGTCTCAAAATCTCTGATGTTACATTGCACAAGATAA
AAATATATCATCATGCCTCCTCTAGAGGTCTCCGCTCGAAACGGTGCAGCGGCTGTTGCCGGTGCTGTGC
CAGGACCATGGCCTGACCCCGGACCAAGTGGTGGCTATCGCCAGCAACAGCGGCGGGAGACCCTCGAGCC
ACCCATGACCAAAATCCCTTAACGTGAGTTACGCGTCGTTCCACTGAGCGTCAGACCCCGTAGAAAAGAT
CAAAGGATCTTCTTGAGATCCTTTTTTTCTGCGCGTAATCTGCTGCTTGCAAACAAAAAAACCACCGCTA
CCAGCGGTGGTTTGTTTGCCGGATCAAGAGCTACCAACTCTTTTTCCGAAGGTAACTGGCTTCAGCAGAG
CGCAGATACCAAATACTGTTCTTCTAGTGTAGCCGTAGTTAGGCCACCACTTCAAGAACTCTGTAGCACC
GCCTACATACCTCGCTCTGCTAATCCTGTTACCAGTGGCTGCTGCCAGTGGCGATAAGTCGTGTCTTACC
GGGTTGGACTCAAGACGATAGTTACCGGATAAGGCGCAGCGGTCGGGCTGAACGGGGGGTTCGTGCACAC
AGCCCAGCTTGGAGCGAACGACCTACACCGAACTGAGATACCTACAGCGTGAGCTATGAGAAAGCGCCAC
GCTTCCCGAAGGGAGAAAGGCGGACAGGTATCCGGTAAGCGGCAGGGTCGGAACAGGAGAGCGCACGAGG
GAGCTTCCAGGGGGAAACGCCTGGTATCTTTATAGTCCTGTCGGGTTTCGCCACCTCTGACTTGAGCGTC
GATTTTTGTGATGCTCGTCAGGGGGGCGGAGCCTATGGAAAAACGCCAGCAACGCGGCCTTTTTACGGTT
CCTGGCCTTTTGCTGGCCTTTTGCTCACATGTTCTTTCCTGCGTTATCCCCTGATTCTGTGGATAACGCA
GGAAAGAACATGAATTAATTCTCATGTTTGACAGCTTATCATCGATTAGCTTTAATGCGGTAGTTTATCA
