>Addgene plasmid #50618 | pNS10 | addgene partial sequence | sequence record 79636 | pBR322ori-F 5'-GGGAAACGCCTGGTATCTTT-3'
CACCTCTGACTTGAGCGTCGATTTTTGTGATGCTCGTCAGGGGGGCGGAGCCTATGGAAAAACGCCAGCA
ACGCGGCCTTTTTACGGTTCCTGGCCTTTTGCTGGCCTTTTGCTCACATGTTCTTTCCTGCGTTATCCCC
TGATTCTGTGGATAACGCAGGAAAGAACATGAATTAATTCTCATGTTTGACAGCTTATCATCGATTAGCT
TTAATGCGGTAGTTTATCACAGTTAAATTGCTAACGCAGTCAGGCACCGTGTATGAAATCTAACAATGCG
CTCATCGTCATCCTCGGCACCGTCACCCTGGATGCTGTAGGCATAGGCTTGGTTATGCCGGTACTGCCGG
GCCTCTTGCGGGATATCGTCCATTCCGACAGCATCGCCAGTCACTATGGCGTGCTGCTAGCGCTATATGC
GTTGATGCAATTTCTATGCGCACCCGTTCTCGGAGCACTGTCCGACCGCTTTGGCCGCCGCCCAGTCCTG
CTCGCTTCGCTACTTGGAGCCACTATCGACTACGCGATCATGGCGACCACACCCGTCCTGTGGATTCTCT
ACGCCGGACGCATCGTGGCCGGCATCACCGGCGCCACAGGTGCGGTTGCTGGCGCCTATATCGCCGACAT
CACCGATGGGGAAGATCGGGCTCGCCACTTCGGGCTCATGAGCGCTTGTTTCGGCGTGGGTATGGTGGCA
GGCCCCGTGGCCGGGGGACTGTTGGGCGCCATCTCCTTACATGCACCATTCCTTGCGGCGGCGGTGCTCA
ACGGCCTCAACCTACTACTGGGCTGCTTCCTAATGCAGGAGTCGCATAAGGGAGAGCGCCGACCCATGCC
CTTGAGAGCCTTCAACCCAGTCAGCTCCTTCCGGTGGGCGCGGGGCATGACTATCGTCGCCGCACTTATG
ACTGTCTTCTTTATCATGCAACTCGTAGGACAGGTGCCGGCAGCGCTCTGGGTCATTTTCGGCGAGGACC
GC
